Addgene plasmid #76808: TAOK1 gRNA (BRDN0001147719)
Purpose: 3rd generation lentiviral gRNA plasmid targeting human TAOK1
Depositing lab: John Doench & David Root. Depositing organization: Broad Institute. Publication: Optimized sgRNA design to maximize activity and minimize off-target effects of CRISPR-Cas9. Doench JG, Fusi N, Sullender M, Hegde M, Vaimberg EW, Donovan KF, Smith I, Tothova Z, Wilen C, Orchard R, Virgin HW, Listgarten J, Root DE. Nat Biotechnol. 2016 Jan 18. doi: 10.1038/nbt.3437. PubMed 26780180.
Backbone
  Vector backbone: lentiGuide-Puro
  Backbone manufacturer: Zhang Lab (Addgene plasmid # 52963)
  Vector type: Mammalian Expression, Lentiviral, CRISPR
  Selectable markers: Puromycin
Growth in bacteria
  Bacterial resistance: Ampicillin, 100 μg/mL
  Growth temperature: 37°C
  Growth strain: DH5alpha
  Copy number: High Copy
Gene/Insert
  Gene/Insert name: TAOK1 (alt names: TAOK1; NM_020791.2)
  gRNA/shRNA sequence: ATGATGGCAAAGTAGATGTG
  Species: H. sapiens (human)
  Entrez Gene: TAOK1 (a.k.a. DDIB, KFC-B, MAP3K16, MARKK, PSK-2, PSK2, TAO1, hKFC-B, hTAOK1)
  Promoter: hU6
  Cloning method: Unknown
  Sequencing primers: 5′ U6-F; 3′ pS2-R
Terms and licenses: Academic/Nonprofit Terms; Industry Terms: Not Available to Industry
Depositor comments: The gRNA was designed to target the following Genbank reference sequence(s): NM_020791.2,NM_025142.1. Note that this plasmid does NOT contain Cas9. It should be used in conjunction with lentiCas9-Blast (Addgene #52962) or otherwise with cell lines already expressing Cas9. Browse the full kinome gRNA library at http://www.addgene.org/pooled-library/broadgpp-human-kinome/ or visit http://www.broadinstitute.org/rnai/public/ for detailed protocols and information.
How to cite: TAOK1 gRNA (BRDN0001147719) was a gift from John Doench & David Root (Addgene plasmid # 76808 ; http://n2t.net/addgene:76808 ; RRID:Addgene_76808)
