[The description below was written by a language model from this plasmid's Addgene catalogue record and pLannotate feature annotations shown in this document.]
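Description:
TAOK1 gRNA (BRDN0001147719) is a third-generation lentiviral single-guide RNA plasmid built on the lentiGuide-Puro backbone and designed to target human TAOK1, a kinase gene also known as MAP3K16, PSK2 or TAO1. It is an individual clone corresponding to a human kinome gRNA library. In bacteria it is maintained at high copy from a ColE1/pUC-type origin with ampicillin resistance (AmpR, β-lactamase). The backbone also carries an f1 origin, an SV40 origin and poly(A) signal, and remnants of lac and phage promoter elements that play no role in the payload.

The lentiviral cassette begins with an RSV promoter fused to a truncated HIV-1 5' LTR, which makes genomic RNA transcription Tat-independent. This is followed by the Ψ packaging signal with a partial gag sequence, and by the Rev response element for Rev-dependent nuclear export. Downstream, a human U6 RNA polymerase III promoter drives the 20-nucleotide TAOK1 spacer joined to the Streptococcus pyogenes Cas9 gRNA scaffold. A cPPT/CTS element then aids nuclear import of the provirus. A second transcription unit uses the EF-1α core promoter with its intron A to express puromycin N-acetyltransferase, allowing puromycin selection of transduced mammalian cells. A WPRE enhances transcript expression, and the self-inactivating ΔU3 3' LTR closes the cassette.

The plasmid does not encode Cas9. It is intended for use with a separate Cas9 vector such as lentiCas9-Blast, or in cells that already express Cas9, to produce CRISPR-mediated disruption of TAOK1. Packaging and envelope functions must be supplied in trans to produce virus.
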