Features (pLannotate 1.2.2; 29 found; start..end, strand, type, name):
     14..80      +  CDS            small t antigen (fragment): SV40 (simian virus 40) small t antigen
    106..317     +  promoter       EF-1α core promoter: core promoter for human elongation factor EF-1α
    318..1256    +  intron         EF-1α intron A: intron upstream of the start codon of human EF-1α
   1278..1877    +  CDS            PuroR (fragment): puromycin N-acetyltransferase; pac from Streptomyces; confers resistance to puromycin
   1893..2481    +  misc_feature   WPRE: woodchuck hepatitis virus posttranscriptional regulatory element
   2532..2551    +  misc_feature   cPPT/CTS (fragment): central polypurine tract and central termination sequence of HIV-1
   2553..2786    +  LTR            3' LTR (ΔU3): self-inactivating 3' long terminal repeat (LTR) from HIV-1
   2864..2985    +  polyA_signal   SV40 poly(A) signal: SV40 polyadenylation signal
   3025..3160    +  rep_origin     SV40 ori: SV40 origin of replication
   3181..3199    -  promoter       T7 promoter: promoter for bacteriophage T7 RNA polymerase
   3207..3362    +  CDS            lacZα (fragment): LacZα fragment of β-galactosidase; lacZ fragment
   3367..3795    +  rep_origin     f1 ori (sequence partly withheld): f1 bacteriophage origin of replication; arrow indicates direction of (+) strand synthesis
   3848..3952    +  promoter       AmpR promoter: bla
   3953..4813    +  CDS            AmpR: β-lactamase; bla; confers resistance to ampicillin, carbenicillin, and related antibiotics
   4984..5572    +  rep_origin     ori: high-copy-number ColE1/pMB1/pBR322/pUC origin of replication
   5755..5847    +  CDS            lacI (fragment): lac repressor; lacI; The lac repressor binds to the lac operator to inhibit transcription in E. coli. This inhibition can be relieved by adding lactose or isopropyl-β-D-thiogalactopyranoside (IPTG).
   5860..5881    +  protein_bind   CAP binding site: CAP binding activates transcription in the presence of cAMP. E. coli catabolite activator protein
   5896..5926    +  promoter       lac promoter: promoter for the E. coli lac operon
   5934..5950    +  protein_bind   lac operator: The lac repressor binds to the lac operator to inhibit transcription in E. coli. This inhibition can be relieved by adding lactose or isopropyl-β-D-thiogalactopyranoside (IPTG). lac repressor encoded by lacI
   5995..6013    +  promoter       T3 promoter: promoter for bacteriophage T3 RNA polymerase
   6041..6267    +  promoter       RSV promoter: Rous sarcoma virus enhancer/promoter
   6268..6448    +  LTR            5' LTR (truncated): truncated 5' long terminal repeat (LTR) from HIV-1
   6495..6620    +  misc_feature   HIV-1 Ψ: packaging signal of human immunodeficiency virus type 1
   6604..6967    +  CDS            HIV-1 gag (fragment): gag protein from human immunodeficiency virus 1; gag
   7113..7346    +  misc_feature   RRE: The Rev response element (RRE) of HIV-1 allows for Rev-dependent mRNA export from the nucleus to the cytoplasm.
   7723..7749    +  CDS            Rev (fragment): human immunodeficiency virus 1 (HIV-1) Rev protein; rev; enhances nuclear export of unspliced and incompletely spliced viral mRNAs
   7753..7993    +  promoter       U6 promoter: RNA polymerase III promoter for human U6 snRNA
   8023..8098    +  misc_RNA       gRNA scaffold: guide RNA scaffold for the Streptococcus pyogenes CRISPR/Cas9 system
   8154..8271    +  misc_feature   cPPT/CTS: central polypurine tract and central termination sequence of HIV-1
>Addgene plasmid #76808 | TAOK1 gRNA (BRDN0001147719) | addgene full sequence | sequence record 186546 | Addgene Assembled Sequence
CCCGGGTGCAAAGATGGATAAAGTTTTAAACAGAGAGGAATCTTTGCAGCTAATGGACCTTCTAGGTCTT
GAAAGGAGTGGGAATTGGCTCCGGTGCCCGTCAGTGGGCAGAGCGCACATCGCCCACAGTCCCCGAGAAG
TTGGGGGGAGGGGTCGGCAATTGATCCGGTGCCTAGAGAAGGTGGCGCGGGGTAAACTGGGAAAGTGATG
TCGTGTACTGGCTCCGCCTTTTTCCCGAGGGTGGGGGAGAACCGTATATAAGTGCAGTAGTCGCCGTGAA
CGTTCTTTTTCGCAACGGGTTTGCCGCCAGAACACAGGTAAGTGCCGTGTGTGGTTCCCGCGGGCCTGGC
CTCTTTACGGGTTATGGCCCTTGCGTGCCTTGAATTACTTCCACCTGGCTGCAGTACGTGATTCTTGATC
CCGAGCTTCGGGTTGGAAGTGGGTGGGAGAGTTCGAGGCCTTGCGCTTAAGGAGCCCCTTCGCCTCGTGC
TTGAGTTGAGGCCTGGCCTGGGCGCTGGGGCCGCCGCGTGCGAATCTGGTGGCACCTTCGCGCCTGTCTC
GCTGCTTTCGATAAGTCTCTAGCCATTTAAAATTTTTGATGACCTGCTGCGACGCTTTTTTTCTGGCAAG
ATAGTCTTGTAAATGCGGGCCAAGATCTGCACACTGGTATTTCGGTTTTTGGGGCCGCGGGCGGCGACGG
GGCCCGTGCGTCCCAGCGCACATGTTCGGCGAGGCGGGGCCTGCGAGCGCGGCCACCGAGAATCGGACGG
GGGTAGTCTCAAGCTGGCCGGCCTGCTCTGGTGCCTGGCCTCGCGCCGCCGTGTATCGCCCCGCCCTGGG
CGGCAAGGCTGGCCCGGTCGGCACCAGTTGCGTGAGCGGAAAGATGGCCGCTTCCCGGCCCTGCTGCAGG
GAGCTCAAAATGGAGGACGCGGCGCTCGGGAGAGCGGGCGGGTGAGTCACCCACACAAAGGAAAAGGGCC
TTTCCGTCCTCAGCCGTCGCTTCATGTGACTCCACGGAGTACCGGGCGCCGTCCAGGCACCTCGATTAGT
TCTCGAGCTTTTGGAGTACGTCGTCTTTAGGTTGGGGGGAGGGGTTTTATGCGATGGAGTTTCCCCACAC
TGAGTGGGTGGAGACTGAAGTTAGGCCAGCTTGGCACTTGATGTAATTCTCCTTGGAATTTGCCCTTTTT
GAGTTTGGATCTTGGTTCATTCTCAAGCCTCAGACAGTGGTTCAAAGTTTTTTTCTTCCATTTCAGGTGT
CGTGACGTACGGCCACCATGACCGAGTACAAGCCCACGGTGCGCCTCGCCACCCGCGACGACGTCCCCAG
GGCCGTACGCACCCTCGCCGCCGCGTTCGCCGACTACCCCGCCACGCGCCACACCGTCGATCCGGACCGC
CACATCGAGCGGGTCACCGAGCTGCAAGAACTCTTCCTCACGCGCGTCGGGCTCGACATCGGCAAGGTGT
GGGTCGCGGACGACGGCGCCGCCGTGGCGGTCTGGACCACGCCGGAGAGCGTCGAAGCGGGGGCGGTGTT
CGCCGAGATCGGCCCGCGCATGGCCGAGTTGAGCGGTTCCCGGCTGGCCGCGCAGCAACAGATGGAAGGC
CTCCTGGCGCCGCACCGGCCCAAGGAGCCCGCGTGGTTCCTGGCCACCGTCGGAGTCTCGCCCGACCACC
AGGGCAAGGGTCTGGGCAGCGCCGTCGTGCTCCCCGGAGTGGAGGCGGCCGAGCGCGCCGGGGTGCCCGC
CTTCCTGGAGACCTCCGCGCCCCGCAACCTCCCCTTCTACGAGCGGCTCGGCTTCACCGTCACCGCCGAC
GTCGAGGTGCCCGAAGGACCGCGCACCTGGTGCATGACCCGCAAGCCCGGTGCCTGAACGCGTTAAGTCG
ACAATCAACCTCTGGATTACAAAATTTGTGAAAGATTGACTGGTATTCTTAACTATGTTGCTCCTTTTAC
GCTATGTGGATACGCTGCTTTAATGCCTTTGTATCATGCTATTGCTTCCCGTATGGCTTTCATTTTCTCC
TCCTTGTATAAATCCTGGTTGCTGTCTCTTTATGAGGAGTTGTGGCCCGTTGTCAGGCAACGTGGCGTGG
TGTGCACTGTGTTTGCTGACGCAACCCCCACTGGTTGGGGCATTGCCACCACCTGTCAGCTCCTTTCCGG
GACTTTCGCTTTCCCCCTCCCTATTGCCACGGCGGAACTCATCGCCGCCTGCCTTGCCCGCTGCTGGACA
GGGGCTCGGCTGTTGGGCACTGACAATTCCGTGGTGTTGTCGGGGAAATCATCGTCCTTTCCTTGGCTGC
TCGCCTGTGTTGCCACCTGGATTCTGCGCGGGACGTCCTTCTGCTACGTCCCTTCGGCCCTCAATCCAGC
GGACCTTCCTTCCCGCGGCCTGCTGCCGGCTCTGCGGCCTCTTCCGCGTCTTCGCCTTCGCCCTCAGACG
AGTCGGATCTCCCTTTGGGCCGCCTCCCCGCGTCGACTTTAAGACCAATGACTTACAAGGCAGCTGTAGA
TCTTAGCCACTTTTTAAAAGAAAAGGGGGGACTGGAAGGGCTAATTCACTCCCAACGAAGACAAGATCTG
CTTTTTGCTTGTACTGGGTCTCTCTGGTTAGACCAGATCTGAGCCTGGGAGCTCTCTGGCTAACTAGGGA
ACCCACTGCTTAAGCCTCAATAAAGCTTGCCTTGAGTGCTTCAAGTAGTGTGTGCCCGTCTGTTGTGTGA
CTCTGGTAACTAGAGATCCCTCAGACCCTTTTAGTCAGTGTGGAAAATCTCTAGCAGTACGTATAGTAGT
TCATGTCATCTTATTATTCAGTATTTATAACTTGCAAAGAAATGAATATCAGAGAGTGAGAGGAACTTGT
TTATTGCAGCTTATAATGGTTACAAATAAAGCAATAGCATCACAAATTTCACAAATAAAGCATTTTTTTC
ACTGCATTCTAGTTGTGGTTTGTCCAAACTCATCAATGTATCTTATCATGTCTGGCTCTAGCTATCCCGC
CCCTAACTCCGCCCATCCCGCCCCTAACTCCGCCCAGTTCCGCCCATTCTCCGCCCCATGGCTGACTAAT
TTTTTTTATTTATGCAGAGGCCGAGGCCGCCTCGGCCTCTGAGCTATTCCAGAAGTAGTGAGGAGGCTTT
TTTGGAGGCCTAGGGACGTACCCAATTCGCCCTATAGTGAGTCGTATTACGCGCGCTCACTGGCCGTCGT
TTTACAACGTCGTGACTGGGAAAACCCTGGCGTTACCCAACTTAATCGCCTTGCAGCACATCCCCCTTTC
GCCAGCTGGCGTAATAGCGAAGAGGCCCGCACCGATCGCCCTTCCCAACAGTTGCGCAGCCTGAATGGCG
AATGGG
[124 nt withheld, positions 3367-3490]
C
[91 nt withheld, positions 3492-3582]
A
[49 nt withheld, positions 3584-3632]
CCTTTGACGTTGGAGTCCACGTTCTTT
[37 nt withheld, positions 3660-3696]
ACCCTATCTCGGTCTATTCTTTTGATTTATAAGGGATTTTGCCGATTTCGGCCTATTGGTTAAAAAATGA
GCTGATTTAACAAAAATTTAACGCGAATTTTAACAAAATATTAACGCTTACAATTTAGGTGGCACTTTTC
GGGGAAATGTGCGCGGAACCCCTATTTGTTTATTTTTCTAAATACATTCAAATATGTATCCGCTCATGAG
ACAATAACCCTGATAAATGCTTCAATAATATTGAAAAAGGAAGAGTATGAGTATTCAACATTTCCGTGTC
GCCCTTATTCCCTTTTTTGCGGCATTTTGCCTTCCTGTTTTTGCTCACCCAGAAACGCTGGTGAAAGTAA
AAGATGCTGAAGATCAGTTGGGTGCACGAGTGGGTTACATCGAACTGGATCTCAACAGCGGTAAGATCCT
TGAGAGTTTTCGCCCCGAAGAACGTTTTCCAATGATGAGCACTTTTAAAGTTCTGCTATGTGGCGCGGTA
TTATCCCGTATTGACGCCGGGCAAGAGCAACTCGGTCGCCGCATACACTATTCTCAGAATGACTTGGTTG
AGTACTCACCAGTCACAGAAAAGCATCTTACGGATGGCATGACAGTAAGAGAATTATGCAGTGCTGCCAT
AACCATGAGTGATAACACTGCGGCCAACTTACTTCTGACAACGATCGGAGGACCGAAGGAGCTAACCGCT
TTTTTGCACAACATGGGGGATCATGTAACTCGCCTTGATCGTTGGGAACCGGAGCTGAATGAAGCCATAC
CAAACGACGAGCGTGACACCACGATGCCTGTAGCAATGGCAACAACGTTGCGCAAACTATTAACTGGCGA
ACTACTTACTCTAGCTTCCCGGCAACAATTAATAGACTGGATGGAGGCGGATAAAGTTGCAGGACCACTT
CTGCGCTCGGCCCTTCCGGCTGGCTGGTTTATTGCTGATAAATCTGGAGCCGGTGAGCGTGGGTCTCGCG
GTATCATTGCAGCACTGGGGCCAGATGGTAAGCCCTCCCGTATCGTAGTTATCTACACGACGGGGAGTCA
GGCAACTATGGATGAACGAAATAGACAGATCGCTGAGATAGGTGCCTCACTGATTAAGCATTGGTAACTG
TCAGACCAAGTTTACTCATATATACTTTAGATTGATTTAAAACTTCATTTTTAATTTAAAAGGATCTAGG
TGAAGATCCTTTTTGATAATCTCATGACCAAAATCCCTTAACGTGAGTTTTCGTTCCACTGAGCGTCAGA
CCCCGTAGAAAAGATCAAAGGATCTTCTTGAGATCCTTTTTTTCTGCGCGTAATCTGCTGCTTGCAAACA
AAAAAACCACCGCTACCAGCGGTGGTTTGTTTGCCGGATCAAGAGCTACCAACTCTTTTTCCGAAGGTAA
CTGGCTTCAGCAGAGCGCAGATACCAAATACTGTTCTTCTAGTGTAGCCGTAGTTAGGCCACCACTTCAA
GAACTCTGTAGCACCGCCTACATACCTCGCTCTGCTAATCCTGTTACCAGTGGCTGCTGCCAGTGGCGAT
AAGTCGTGTCTTACCGGGTTGGACTCAAGACGATAGTTACCGGATAAGGCGCAGCGGTCGGGCTGAACGG
GGGGTTCGTGCACACAGCCCAGCTTGGAGCGAACGACCTACACCGAACTGAGATACCTACAGCGTGAGCT
ATGAGAAAGCGCCACGCTTCCCGAAGGGAGAAAGGCGGACAGGTATCCGGTAAGCGGCAGGGTCGGAACA
GGAGAGCGCACGAGGGAGCTTCCAGGGGGAAACGCCTGGTATCTTTATAGTCCTGTCGGGTTTCGCCACC
TCTGACTTGAGCGTCGATTTTTGTGATGCTCGTCAGGGGGGCGGAGCCTATGGAAAAACGCCAGCAACGC
GGCCTTTTTACGGTTCCTGGCCTTTTGCTGGCCTTTTGCTCACATGTTCTTTCCTGCGTTATCCCCTGAT
TCTGTGGATAACCGTATTACCGCCTTTGAGTGAGCTGATACCGCTCGCCGCAGCCGAACGACCGAGCGCA
GCGAGTCAGTGAGCGAGGAAGCGGAAGAGCGCCCAATACGCAAACCGCCTCTCCCCGCGCGTTGGCCGAT
TCATTAATGCAGCTGGCACGACAGGTTTCCCGACTGGAAAGCGGGCAGTGAGCGCAACGCAATTAATGTG
AGTTAGCTCACTCATTAGGCACCCCAGGCTTTACACTTTATGCTTCCGGCTCGTATGTTGTGTGGAATTG
TGAGCGGATAACAATTTCACACAGGAAACAGCTATGACCATGATTACGCCAAGCGCGCAATTAACCCTCA
CTAAAGGGAACAAAAGCTGGAGCTGCAAGCTTAATGTAGTCTTATGCAATACTCTTGTAGTCTTGCAACA
TGGTAACGATGAGTTAGCAACATGCCTTACAAGGAGAGAAAAAGCACCGTGCATGCCGATTGGTGGAAGT
AAGGTGGTACGATCGTGCCTTATTAGGAAGGCAACAGACGGGTCTGACATGGATTGGACGAACCACTGAA
TTGCCGCATTGCAGAGATATTGTATTTAAGTGCCTAGCTCGATACATAAACGGGTCTCTCTGGTTAGACC
AGATCTGAGCCTGGGAGCTCTCTGGCTAACTAGGGAACCCACTGCTTAAGCCTCAATAAAGCTTGCCTTG
AGTGCTTCAAGTAGTGTGTGCCCGTCTGTTGTGTGACTCTGGTAACTAGAGATCCCTCAGACCCTTTTAG
TCAGTGTGGAAAATCTCTAGCAGTGGCGCCCGAACAGGGACTTGAAAGCGAAAGGGAAACCAGAGGAGCT
CTCTCGACGCAGGACTCGGCTTGCTGAAGCGCGCACGGCAAGAGGCGAGGGGCGGCGACTGGTGAGTACG
CCAAAAATTTTGACTAGCGGAGGCTAGAAGGAGAGAGATGGGTGCGAGAGCGTCAGTATTAAGCGGGGGA
GAATTAGATCGCGATGGGAAAAAATTCGGTTAAGGCCAGGGGGAAAGAAAAAATATAAATTAAAACATAT
AGTATGGGCAAGCAGGGAGCTAGAACGATTCGCAGTTAATCCTGGCCTGTTAGAAACATCAGAAGGCTGT
AGACAAATACTGGGACAGCTACAACCATCCCTTCAGACAGGATCAGAAGAACTTAGATCATTATATAATA
CAGTAGCAACCCTCTATTGTGTGCATCAAAGGATAGAGATAAAAGACACCAAGGAAGCTTTAGACAAGAT
AGAGGAAGAGCAAAACAAAAGTAAGACCACCGCACAGCAAGCGGCCGCTGATCTTCAGACCTGGAGGAGG
AGATATGAGGGACAATTGGAGAAGTGAATTATATAAATATAAAGTAGTAAAAATTGAACCATTAGGAGTA
GCACCCACCAAGGCAAAGAGAAGAGTGGTGCAGAGAGAAAAAAGAGCAGTGGGAATAGGAGCTTTGTTCC
TTGGGTTCTTGGGAGCAGCAGGAAGCACTATGGGCGCAGCGTCAATGACGCTGACGGTACAGGCCAGACA
ATTATTGTCTGGTATAGTGCAGCAGCAGAACAATTTGCTGAGGGCTATTGAGGCGCAACAGCATCTGTTG
CAACTCACAGTCTGGGGCATCAAGCAGCTCCAGGCAAGAATCCTGGCTGTGGAAAGATACCTAAAGGATC
AACAGCTCCTGGGGATTTGGGGTTGCTCTGGAAAACTCATTTGCACCACTGCTGTGCCTTGGAATGCTAG
TTGGAGTAATAAATCTCTGGAACAGATTTGGAATCACACGACCTGGATGGAGTGGGACAGAGAAATTAAC
AATTACACAAGCTTAATACACTCCTTAATTGAAGAATCGCAAAACCAGCAAGAAAAGAATGAACAAGAAT
TATTGGAATTAGATAAATGGGCAAGTTTGTGGAATTGGTTTAACATAACAAATTGGCTGTGGTATATAAA
ATTATTCATAATGATAGTAGGAGGCTTGGTAGGTTTAAGAATAGTTTTTGCTGTACTTTCTATAGTGAAT
AGAGTTAGGCAGGGATATTCACCATTATCGTTTCAGACCCACCTCCCAACCCCGAGGGGACCCAGAGAGG
GCCTATTTCCCATGATTCCTTCATATTTGCATATACGATACAAGGCTGTTAGAGAGATAATTAGAATTAA
TTTGACTGTAAACACAAAGATATTAGTACAAAATACGTGACGTAGAAAGTAATAATTTCTTGGGTAGTTT
GCAGTTTTAAAATTATGTTTTAAAATGGACTATCATATGCTTACCGTAACTTGAAAGTATTTCGATTTCT
TGGCTTTATATATCTTGTGGAAAGGACGAAACACCGATGATGGCAAAGTAGATGTGGTTTTAGAGCTAGA
AATAGCAAGTTAAAATAAGGCTAGTCCGTTATCAACTTGAAAAAGTGGCACCGAGTCGGTGCTTTTTTAA
GCTTGGCGTAACTAGATCTTGAGACAAATGGCAGTATTCATCCACAATTTTAAAAGAAAAGGGGGGATTG
GGGGGTACAGTGCAGGGGAAAGAATAGTAGACATAATAGCAACAGACATACAAACTAAAGAATTACAAAA
ACAAATTACAAAAATTCAAAATTTTCGGGTTTATTACAGGGACAGCAGAGATCCACTTTGGCGCCGGCTC
GAGGGGG
