>Addgene plasmid #76808 | TAOK1 gRNA (BRDN0001147719) | depositor partial sequence | sequence record 144268 | Target Sequence
ATGATGGCAAAGTAGATGTG
