>Addgene plasmid #76808 | TAOK1 gRNA (BRDN0001147719) | addgene partial sequence | sequence record 186545 | hU6-F
TAGAAAGTAATAATTTCTTGGGTAGTTTGCAGTTTTAAAATTATGTTTTAAAATGGACTATCATATGCTT
ACCGTAACTTGAAAGTATTTCGATTTCTTGGCTTTATATATCTTGTGGAAAGGACGAAACACCGATGATG
GCAAAGTAGATGTGGTTTTAGAGCTAGAAATAGCAAGTTAAAATAAGGCTAGTCCGTTATCAACTTGAAA
AAGTGGCACCGAGTCGGTGCTTTTTTAAGCTTGGCGTAACTAGATCTTGAGACAAATGGCAGTATTCATC
CACAATTTTAAAAGAAAAGGGGGGATTGGGGGGTACAGTGCAGGGGAAAGAATAGTAGACATAATAGCAA
CAGACATACAAACTAAAGAATTACAAAAACAAATTACAAAAATTCAAAATTTTCGGGTTTATTACAGGGA
CAGCAGAGATCCACTTTGGCGCCGGCTCGAGGGGGCCCGGGTGCAAAGATGGATAAAGTTTTAAACAGAG
AGGAATCTTTGCAGCTAATGGACCTTCTAGGTCTTGAAAGGAGTGGGAATTGGCTCCGGTGCCCGTCAGT
GGGCAGAGCG
